>Addgene plasmid #30017 | HL 2300 (=HL 716 + pHL 745) | addgene partial sequence | sequence record 35330 | 30017 with mCherry-R
TCGCCCTCGCCTCGATCTCGAACTCGTGGCCGTTCACGGAGCCCTCCATGTGCACCTTGAAGCGCATGAA
CTCCTTGATGATGGCCATGTTATCCTCCTCGCCCTTGCTCACCATCGTACGTTTCTCCTCTTTAATAAGC
TTGTGGATAAATTGAGAACGAAAGATCAAAAAAAAAGCCAGCACCCGGCTGGCTAAGTAATACTGGAAGC
AATGTGAGCAATGTCGTGCTTTCAGGTTCTCCGCGAGGGTCTTCCTGATCGCCCCGGGAGTATCTCTATC
ACTGATAGGGATGTCAATCTCTATCACTGATAGGGAGGATCCTGAGCGGATACATATTTGAATGTATTTA
GAAAAATAAACAAAAGAGTTTGTAGAAACGCAAAAAGGCCATCCGTCAGGATGGCCTTCTGCTTAATTTG
ATGCCTGGCAGTTTATGGCGGGCGTCCTGCCCGCCACCCTCCGGGCCGTTGCTTCGCAACGTTCAAATCC
GCTCCCGGCGGATTTGTCCTACTCAGGAGAGCGTTCACCGACAAACAACAGATAAAACGAAAGGCCCAGT
CTTTCGACTGAGCCTTTCGTTTTATTTGATGCCTGGCAGTTCCCTACTCTCGCATGGGGAGACCCCACAC
TACCATCGGCGCTACGGCGTTTCACTTCTGAGTTCGGCATGGGGTCAGGTGGGACCACCGCGCTACTGCC
GCCAGGCAAATTCTGTTTTATCAGACCGCTTCTGCGTTCTGATTTAATCTGTATCAGGCTGAAAATCTTC
TCTCATCCGCCAAAACAGCCAAGCTAGCTTTTATTTGTAGAGCTCATCCATGCCATGTGTAATCCCAGCA
GCTGTTACAAACTC
