>Addgene plasmid #30017 | HL 2300 (=HL 716 + pHL 745) | depositor partial sequence | sequence record 35639 | vector backbone, ColE (from pZ system) + AmpR
CCCGGGGGATCCCATGGTACGCGTGCTAGAGGCATCAAATAAAACGAAAGGCTCAGTCGAAAGACTGGGC
CTTTCGTTTTATCTGTTGTTTGTCGGTGAACGCTCTCCTGAGTAGGACAAATCCGCCGCCCTAGACCTAG
GCGTTCGGCTGCGGCGAGCGGTATCAGCTCACTCAAAGGCGGTAATACGGTTATCCACAGAATCAGGGGA
TAACGCAGGAAAGAACATGTGAGCAAAAGGCCAGCAAAAGGCCAGGAACCGTAAAAAGGCCGCGTTGCTG
GCGTTTTTCCATAGGCTCCGCCCCCCTGACGAGCATCACAAAAATCGACGCTCAAGTCAGAGGTGGCGAA
ACCCGACAGGACTATAAAGATACCAGGCGTTTCCCCCTGGAAGCTCCCTCGTGCGCTCTCCTGTTCCGAC
CCTGCCGCTTACCGGATACCTGTCCGCCTTTCTCCCTTCGGGAAGCGTGGCGCTTTCTCAATGCTCACGC
TGTAGGTATCTCAGTTCGGTGTAGGTCGTTCGCTCCAAGCTGGGCTGTGTGCACGAACCCCCCGTTCAGC
CCGACCGCTGCGCCTTATCCGGTAACTATCGTCTTGAGTCCAACCCGGTAAGACACGACTTATCGCCACT
GGCAGCAGCCACTGGTAACAGGATTAGCAGAGCGAGGTATGTAGGCGGTGCTACAGAGTTCTTGAAGTGG
TGGCCTAACTACGGCTACACTAGAAGGACAGTATTTGGTATCTGCGCTCTGCTGAAGCCAGTTACCTTCG
GAAAAAGAGTTGGTAGCTCTTGATCCGGCAAACAAACCACCGCTGGTAGCGGTGGTTTTTTTGTTTGCAA
GCAGCAGATTACGCGCAGAAAAAAAGGATCTCAAGAAGATCCTTTGATCTTTTCTACGGGGTCTGACGCT
CAGTGGAACGAAAACTCACGTTAAGGGATTTTGGTCATGACTAGTGCTTGGATTCTCACCAATAAAAAAC
GCCCGGCGGCAACCGAGCGTTCTGAACAAATCCAGATGGAGTTCTGAGGTCATTACTGGATCTATCAACA
GGAGTCCAAGCGAGCTCGTAAACTTGGTCTGACAGTTACCAATGCTTAATCAGTGAGGCACCTATCTCAG
CGATCTGTCTATTTCGTTCATCCATAGTTGCCTGACTCCCCGTCGTGTAGATAACTACGATACGGGAGGG
CTTACCATCTGGCCCCAGTGCTGCAATGATACCGCGAGACCCACGCTCACCGGCTCCAGATTTATCAGCA
ATAAACCAGCCAGCCGGAAGGGCCGAGCGCAGAAGTGGTCCTGCAACTTTATCCGCCTCCATCCAGTCTA
TTAATTGTTGCCGGGAAGCTAGAGTAAGTAGTTCGCCAGTTAATAGTTTGCGCAACGTTGTTGCCATTGC
TACAGGCATCGTGGTGTCACGCTCGTCGTTTGGTATGGCTTCATTCAGCTCCGGTTCCCAACGATCAAGG
CGAGTTACATGATCCCCCATGTTGTGCAAAAAAGCGGTTAGCTCCTTCGGTCCTCCGATCGTTGTCAGAA
GTAAGTTGGCCGCAGTGTTATCACTCATGGTTATGGCAGCACTGCATAATTCTCTTACTGTCATGCCATC
CGTAAGATGCTTTTCTGTGACTGGTGAGTACTCAACCAAGTCATTCTGAGAATAGTGTATGCGGCGACCG
AGTTGCTCTTGCCCGGCGTCAATACGGGATAATACCGCGCCACATAGCAGAACTTTAAAAGTGCTCATCA
TTGGAAAACGTTCTTCGGGGCGAAAACTCTCAAGGATCTTACCGCTGTTGAGATCCAGTTCGATGTAACC
CACTCGTGCACCCAACTGATCTTCAGCATCTTTTACTTTCACCAGCGTTTCTGGGTGAGCAAAAACAGGA
AGGCAAAATGCCGCAAAAAAGGGAATAAGGGCGACACGGAAATGTTGAATACTCATACTCTTCCTTTTTC
AATATTATTGAAGCATTTATCAGGGTTATTGTCTCATGAGCGGATACATATTTGAATGTATTTAGAAAAA
TAAACAAATAGGGGTTCCGCGCACATTTCCCCGAAAAGTGCCACCTGACGTC
