>Addgene plasmid #30017 | HL 2300 (=HL 716 + pHL 745) | depositor partial sequence | sequence record 35640 | rhyB
GCGATCAGGAAGACCCTCGCGGAGAACCTGAAAGCACGACATTGCTCACATTGCTTCCAGTATTACTTAG
CCAGCCGGGTGCTGGCTTTTTTTTTGATCTTTCGTTCTCAATTTATCCAC
