>Addgene plasmid #30017 | HL 2300 (=HL 716 + pHL 745) | depositor partial sequence | sequence record 35642 | sodB
CATACGCACAATAAGGCTATTGTACGTATGCAAATTAATAATAAAGGAGAGTAGCAATGTCATTCGAATT
ACCTGCACTACCATATGCTAAAGATGCTCTGGCACCGCACATTTCTGCGGAAACCATCGAGTATCACTAC
GGCAAGCACCATCAGACTTATGTCACTAACCTGAACAACCTGATTAAAGGTACCGCG
