>Addgene plasmid #30017 | HL 2300 (=HL 716 + pHL 745) | addgene partial sequence | sequence record 36831 | GFP-R 5'-CCATCTAATTCAACAAGAATTGGGACAAC-3'
AGTCTTCTCCTTTCGCATGCTCGCGGTACCTTTAATCAGGTTGTTCAGGTTAGTGACATAAGTCTGATGG
TGCTTGCCGTAGTGATACTCGATGGTTTCCGCAGAAATGTGCGGTGCCAGAGCATCTTTAGCATATGGTA
GTGCAGGTAATTCGAATGACATTGCTACTCTCCTTTATTATTAATTTGCATACGTACAATAGCCTTATTG
TGCGTATGGTCGACAGTATCTTGTTATCCGCTCACAATGTCAATGTTATCCGCTCACATTTATGACGTCA
GGTGGCACTTTTCGGGGAAATGTGCGCGGAACCCCTATTTGTTTATTTTTCTAAATACATTCAAATATGT
ATCCGCTCATGAGACAATAACCCTGATAAATGCTTCAATAATATTGAAAAAGGAAGAGTATGAGTATTCA
ACATTTCCGTGTCGCCCTTATTCCCTTTTTTGCGGCATTTTGCCTTCCTGTTTTTGCTCACCCAGAAACG
CTGGTGAAAGTAAAAGATGCTGAAGATCAGTTGGGTGCACGAGTGGGTTACATCGAACTGGATCTCAACA
GCGGTAAGATCCTTGAGAGTTTTCGCCCCGAAGAACGTTTTCCAATGATGAGCACTTTTAAAGTTCTGCT
ATGTGGCGCGGTATTATC
