[The description below was written by a language model from this plasmid's Addgene catalogue record.]
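Description:
HL 2300 is the designation for the E. coli strain HL 716 carrying the plasmid pHL 745, a high-copy bacterial expression and synthetic-biology construct built on a modified pZ-system backbone. The roughly 2 kb backbone supplies a ColE-type origin of replication and an ampicillin resistance marker for propagation and selection. The record notes that the plasmid is grown in HL 716 and may depend on that particular host strain, but it does not describe the strain's genotype.

The approximately 2.6 kb insert, cloned between AatII and ApaI sites that are both retained, holds two independently controlled expression units derived from E. coli sequences. In one, the PLtetO-1 promoter, a tet operator-bearing synthetic promoter repressed by TetR and induced with tetracycline analogues, drives the small RNA recorded as "RhyB" (presumably RyhB) together with mCherry, so that red fluorescence reports on transcription of the sRNA unit. In the other, the PLlacO-1 promoter, which is repressed by LacI and inducible with IPTG, drives a sodB::gfp fusion, placing GFP under the control of the sodB transcript, a known target of RyhB-mediated silencing that requires the RNA chaperone Hfq. With both units on one plasmid, sRNA and target production can be tuned separately and read out simultaneously in two colours.

This arrangement suits quantitative measurement of sRNA-mediated gene silencing in live cells. The associated publication concerns disruption of small RNA signalling through competition for Hfq. No feature table or sequence annotation is provided, so the exact fusion junctions, terminators and ribosome binding sites are not stated.
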