Addgene plasmid #30017: HL 2300 (=HL 716 + pHL 745)
Depositing lab: Han Lim. Depositing organization: University of California, Berkeley. Publication: Disruption of small RNA signaling caused by competition for Hfq. Hussein R, Lim HN. Proc Natl Acad Sci U S A. 2011 Jan 18;108(3):1110-5. doi: 10.1073/pnas.1010082108. Epub 2010 Dec 28. PubMed 21189298.
Backbone
  Vector backbone: ColE (from pZ system) + AmpR
  Backbone manufacturer: Lim Lab (modified from Rolf Lutz and Hermann Bujard, 1997)
  Backbone size w/o insert (bp): 2000
  Vector type: Bacterial Expression, Synthetic Biology
Growth in bacteria
  Bacterial resistance: Ampicillin, 100 μg/mL
  Growth temperature: 37°C
  Growth strain: HL 716
  Copy number: High Copy
Gene/Insert
  Gene/Insert name: pLtetO-1:RhyB-mCherry, pLlacO-1:sodB::gfp
  Species: E. coli
  Insert size (bp): 2600
  Tag / fusion protein: mCherry, GFP (C terminal on backbone)
  Cloning method: Restriction Enzyme; 5′ cloning site AatII (not destroyed); 3′ cloning site ApaI (not destroyed)
  Sequencing primers: 5′ ctcatgagcggatacat atttgaa; 3′ agctgatacc gctcgccgca gccgaacg
Terms and licenses: Academic/Nonprofit Terms; Industry Terms: Not Available to Industry
Depositor comments: Please note that this plasmid may require a unique bacterial strain, so make sure to confirm that you can also obtain the appropriate growth strain. Please contact us or contact our distributors if you have any questions.
How to cite: HL 2300 (=HL 716 + pHL 745) was a gift from Han Lim (Addgene plasmid # 30017 ; http://n2t.net/addgene:30017 ; RRID:Addgene_30017)
